Addgene plasmid #98827: Lamp1-mScarlet-I
Purpose: In vivo visualization of lysosomes (can be used for colocalization studies)
Depositing lab: Dorus Gadella. Depositing organization: University of Amsterdam. Publication: Robust and Bright Genetically Encoded Fluorescent Markers for Highlighting Structures and Compartments in Mammalian Cells. Chertkova AO, Mastop M, Postma M, van Bommel N, van der Niet S, Batenburg KL, Joosen L, Gadella TWJ, Okada Y, Goedhart J. bioRxiv (2020) 160374; doi: https://doi.org/10.1101/160374.
Backbone
  Vector backbone: pEGFP-N1
  Backbone manufacturer: Clontech
  Vector type: Mammalian Expression
Growth in bacteria
  Bacterial resistance: Kanamycin, 50 μg/mL
  Growth temperature: 37°C
  Growth strain: DH5alpha
  Copy number: High Copy
Gene/Insert
  Gene/Insert name: Lamp1
  Species: Synthetic
  Promoter: CMV
  Tag / fusion protein: mScarlet-I (C terminal on insert)
  Cloning method: Restriction Enzyme; 5′ cloning site unknown (unknown if destroyed); 3′ cloning site unknown (unknown if destroyed)
Terms and licenses: Academic/Nonprofit Terms; Industry Terms: Not Available to Industry
Depositor comments: Please visit https://www.biorxiv.org/content/early/2017/07/06/160374 for bioRxiv preprint.
How to cite: Lamp1-mScarlet-I was a gift from Dorus Gadella (Addgene plasmid # 98827 ; http://n2t.net/addgene:98827 ; RRID:Addgene_98827)
