[The description below was written by a language model from this plasmid's Addgene catalogue record and pLannotate feature annotations shown in this document.]
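Description:
Lamp1-mScarlet-I is a 5,950 bp mammalian expression plasmid built on the Clontech pEGFP-N1 backbone, in which the original fluorescent protein position is occupied by the red fluorescent protein mScarlet-I. It replicates in E. coli at high copy from a ColE1/pUC-type origin and also carries an f1 phage origin. Selection relies on a single Tn5 aminoglycoside phosphotransferase gene (NeoR/KanR) placed behind tandem bacterial (bla-type) and SV40 early promoters and followed by the HSV TK polyadenylation signal. This arrangement gives kanamycin resistance in bacteria and allows G418 selection in mammalian cells. The short ble, bGH poly(A) and SV40 large T antigen fragments flagged by the annotation appear to be residual backbone sequence matches rather than functional elements.

The payload is a LAMP1 coding sequence fused at its C terminus, through a short linker, to mScarlet-I, a bright, rapidly maturing monomeric red fluorescent protein. The catalogue lists the insert species as synthetic, whereas the feature annotation matches the coding sequence to human LAMP1. The restriction sites used for cloning are not recorded. Expression is driven by the human cytomegalovirus immediate early enhancer and promoter and terminated by the SV40 polyadenylation signal. Because LAMP1 is a lysosomal membrane glycoprotein, the fusion targets red fluorescence to lysosomes, and the stated purpose is visualising these organelles in living cells, including colocalisation studies alongside other markers. The depositor-supplied and sequencing-verified records have the same length and the same features in the same order, differing only in where numbering of the circular sequence begins.
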