Features (pLannotate 1.2.2; 15 found; start..end, strand, type, name):
     61..364     +  enhancer       CMV enhancer: human cytomegalovirus immediate early enhancer
    365..568     +  promoter       CMV promoter: human cytomegalovirus (CMV) immediate early promoter
    591..644     +  misc_feature   MCS (fragment): multiple cloning site
    645..1895    +  CDS            LAMP1: LAMP1_HUMAN - Experimental evidence at protein level: Swiss-Prot protein existence level 1. (Microbial infection) Acts as a receptor for Lassa virus protein. From Homo sapiens (Human).
   1917..2612    +  CDS            mScarlet-I: mScarlet-I is a basic (constitutively fluorescent) red fluorescent protein published in 2016, derived from synthetic construct. It is reported to be a rapidly-maturing monomer with moderate acid sensitivity.
   2632..2715    +  CDS            large T antigen (fragment): large T antigen from SV40 (simian virus 40)
   2738..2859    +  polyA_signal   SV40 poly(A) signal: SV40 polyadenylation signal
   2893..3321    -  rep_origin     f1 ori (sequence partly withheld): f1 bacteriophage origin of replication; arrow indicates direction of (+) strand synthesis
   3348..3452    +  promoter       AmpR promoter: bla
   3454..3811    +  promoter       SV40 promoter: SV40 enhancer and early promoter
   3846..4640    +  CDS            NeoR/KanR: aminoglycoside phosphotransferase from Tn5; aph(3')-II (or nptII); confers resistance to neomycin, kanamycin, and G418 (Geneticin®)
   4661..4813    +  CDS            ble (fragment): BLE_KLEPN - Experimental evidence at protein level: Swiss-Prot protein existence level 1. Binding protein with a strong affinity to the bleomycin family of antibiotics. Binds to CL990; an antimitotic-antibiotic compound. From Klebsiella pneumoniae.
   4872..4919    +  polyA_signal   HSV TK poly(A) signal: herpes simplex virus thymidine kinase polyadenylation signal (Cole and Stacy, 1985)
   5010..5026    -  polyA_signal   bGH poly(A) signal (fragment): bovine growth hormone polyadenylation signal
   5248..5836    +  rep_origin     ori: high-copy-number ColE1/pMB1/pBR322/pUC origin of replication
>Addgene plasmid #98827 | Lamp1-mScarlet-I | depositor full sequence | sequence record 198463 | Lamp1-mScarlet-I sequence 5950 bps
TAGTTATTAATAGTAATCAATTACGGGGTCATTAGTTCATAGCCCATATATGGAGTTCCGCGTTACATAA
CTTACGGTAAATGGCCCGCCTGGCTGACCGCCCAACGACCCCCGCCCATTGACGTCAATAATGACGTATG
TTCCCATAGTAACGCCAATAGGGACTTTCCATTGACGTCAATGGGTGGAGTATTTACGGTAAACTGCCCA
CTTGGCAGTACATCAAGTGTATCATATGCCAAGTACGCCCCCTATTGACGTCAATGACGGTAAATGGCCC
GCCTGGCATTATGCCCAGTACATGACCTTATGGGACTTTCCTACTTGGCAGTACATCTACGTATTAGTCA
TCGCTATTACCATGGTGATGCGGTTTTGGCAGTACATCAATGGGCGTGGATAGCGGTTTGACTCACGGGG
ATTTCCAAGTCTCCACCCCATTGACGTCAATGGGAGTTTGTTTTGGCACCAAAATCAACGGGACTTTCCA
AAATGTCGTAACAACTCCGCCCCATTGACGCAAATGGGCGGTAGGCGTGTACGGTGGGAGGTCTATATAA
GCAGAGCTGGTTTAGTGAACCGTCAGATCCGCTAGCGCTACCGGACTCAGATCTCGAGCTCAAGCTTCGA
ATTCTGCAGTCGACATGGCGGCCCCCGGCAGCGCCCGGCGACCCCTGCTGCTGCTACTGCTGTTGCTGCT
GCTCGGCCTCATGCATTGTGCGTCAGCAGCAATGTTTATGGTGAAAAATGGCAACGGGACCGCGTGCATA
ATGGCCAACTTCTCTGCTGCCTTCTCAGTGAACTACGACACCAAGAGTGGCCCTAAGAACATGACCTTTG
ACCTGCCATCAGATGCCACAGTGGTGCTCAACCGCAGCTCCTGTGGAAAAGAGAACACTTCTGACCCCAG
TCTCGTGATTGCTTTTGGAAGAGGACATACACTCACTCTCAATTTCACGAGAAATGCAACACGTTACAGC
GTCCAGCTCATGAGTTTTGTTTATAACTTGTCAGACACACACCTTTTCCCCAATGCGAGCTCCAAAGAAA
TCAAGACTGTGGAATCTATAACTGACATCAGGGCAGATATAGATAAAAAATACAGATGTGTTAGTGGCAC
CCAGGTCCACATGAACAACGTGACCGTAACGCTCCATGATGCCACCATCCAGGCGTACCTTTCCAACAGC
AGCTTCAGCAGGGGAGAGACACGCTGTGAACAAGACAGGCCTTCCCCAACCACAGCGCCCCCTGCGCCAC
CCAGCCCCTCGCCCTCACCCGTGCCCAAGAGCCCCTCTGTGGACAAGTACAACGTGAGCGGCACCAACGG
GACCTGCCTGCTGGCCAGCATGGGGCTGCAGCTGAACCTCACCTATGAGAGGAAGGACAACACGACGGTG
ACAAGGCTTCTCAACATCAACCCCAACAAGACCTCGGCCAGCGGGAGCTGCGGCGCCCACCTGGTGACTC
TGGAGCTGCACAGCGAGGGCACCACCGTCCTGCTCTTCCAGTTCGGGATGAATGCAAGTTCTAGCCGGTT
TTTCCTACAAGGAATCCAGTTGAATACAATTCTTCCTGACGCCAGAGACCCTGCCTTTAAAGCTGCCAAC
GGCTCCCTGCGAGCGCTGCAGGCCACAGTCGGCAATTCCTACAAGTGCAACGCGGAGGAGCACGTCCGTG
TCACGAAGGCGTTTTCAGTCAATATATTCAAAGTGTGGGTCCAGGCTTTCAAGGTGGAAGGTGGCCAGTT
TGGCTCTGTGGAGGAGTGTCTGCTGGACGAGAACAGCATGCTGATCCCCATCGCTGTGGGTGGTGCCCTG
GCGGGGCTGGTCCTCATCGTCCTCATCGCCTACCTCGTCGGCAGGAAGAGGAGTCACGCAGGCTACCAGA
CTATCAAGGATCCACCGGTCGCCACCATGGTGAGCAAGGGCGAGGCAGTGATCAAGGAGTTCATGCGGTT
CAAGGTGCACATGGAGGGCTCCATGAACGGCCACGAGTTCGAGATCGAGGGCGAGGGCGAGGGCCGCCCC
TACGAGGGCACCCAGACCGCCAAGCTGAAGGTGACCAAGGGTGGCCCCCTGCCCTTCTCCTGGGACATCC
TGTCCCCTCAGTTCATGTACGGCTCCAGGGCCTTCATCAAGCACCCCGCCGACATCCCCGACTACTATAA
GCAGTCCTTCCCCGAGGGCTTCAAGTGGGAGCGCGTGATGAACTTCGAGGACGGCGGCGCCGTGACCGTG
ACCCAGGACACCTCCCTGGAGGACGGCACCCTGATCTACAAGGTGAAGCTCCGCGGCACCAACTTCCCTC
CTGACGGCCCCGTAATGCAGAAGAAGACAATGGGCTGGGAAGCATCCACCGAGCGGTTGTACCCCGAGGA
CGGCGTGCTGAAGGGCGACATTAAGATGGCCCTGCGCCTGAAGGACGGCGGCCGCTACCTGGCGGACTTC
AAGACCACCTACAAGGCCAAGAAGCCCGTGCAGATGCCCGGCGCCTACAACGTCGACCGCAAGTTGGACA
TCACCTCCCACAACGAGGACTACACCGTGGTGGAACAGTACGAACGCTCCGAGGGCCGCCACTCCACCGG
CGGCATGGACGAGCTGTACAAGTAAAGCGGCCGCGACTCTAGATCATAATCAGCCATACCACATTTGTAG
AGGTTTTACTTGCTTTAAAAAACCTCCCACACCTCCCCCTGAACCTGAAACATAAAATGAATGCAATTGT
TGTTGTTAACTTGTTTATTGCAGCTTATAATGGTTACAAATAAAGCAATAGCATCACAAATTTCACAAAT
AAAGCATTTTTTTCACTGCATTCTAGTTGTGGTTTGTCCAAACTCATCAATGTATCTTAAGGCGTAAATT
GTAAGCGTTAATATTTTGTTAAAATTCGCGTTAAATTTTTGTTAAATCAGCTCATTTTTTAACCAATAGG
CCGAAATCGGCAAAATCCCTTATAAATCAAAAGAATAGACCGAGATAGGGT
[37 nt withheld, positions 2992-3028]
AAAGAACGTGGACTCCAACGTCAAAGG
[49 nt withheld, positions 3056-3104]
T
[91 nt withheld, positions 3106-3196]
G
[124 nt withheld, positions 3198-3321]
CAGGTGGCACTTTTCGGGGAAATGTGCGCGGAACCCCTATTTGTTTATTTTTCTAAATACATTCAAATAT
GTATCCGCTCATGAGACAATAACCCTGATAAATGCTTCAATAATATTGAAAAAGGAAGAGTCCTGAGGCG
GAAAGAACCAGCTGTGGAATGTGTGTCAGTTAGGGTGTGGAAAGTCCCCAGGCTCCCCAGCAGGCAGAAG
TATGCAAAGCATGCATCTCAATTAGTCAGCAACCAGGTGTGGAAAGTCCCCAGGCTCCCCAGCAGGCAGA
AGTATGCAAAGCATGCATCTCAATTAGTCAGCAACCATAGTCCCGCCCCTAACTCCGCCCATCCCGCCCC
TAACTCCGCCCAGTTCCGCCCATTCTCCGCCCCATGGCTGACTAATTTTTTTTATTTATGCAGAGGCCGA
GGCCGCCTCGGCCTCTGAGCTATTCCAGAAGTAGTGAGGAGGCTTTTTTGGAGGCCTAGGCTTTTGCAAA
GATCGATCAAGAGACAGGATGAGGATCGTTTCGCATGATTGAACAAGATGGATTGCACGCAGGTTCTCCG
GCCGCTTGGGTGGAGAGGCTATTCGGCTATGACTGGGCACAACAGACAATCGGCTGCTCTGATGCCGCCG
TGTTCCGGCTGTCAGCGCAGGGGCGCCCGGTTCTTTTTGTCAAGACCGACCTGTCCGGTGCCCTGAATGA
ACTGCAAGACGAGGCAGCGCGGCTATCGTGGCTGGCCACGACGGGCGTTCCTTGCGCAGCTGTGCTCGAC
GTTGTCACTGAAGCGGGAAGGGACTGGCTGCTATTGGGCGAAGTGCCGGGGCAGGATCTCCTGTCATCTC
ACCTTGCTCCTGCCGAGAAAGTATCCATCATGGCTGATGCAATGCGGCGGCTGCATACGCTTGATCCGGC
TACCTGCCCATTCGACCACCAAGCGAAACATCGCATCGAGCGAGCACGTACTCGGATGGAAGCCGGTCTT
GTCGATCAGGATGATCTGGACGAAGAGCATCAGGGGCTCGCGCCAGCCGAACTGTTCGCCAGGCTCAAGG
CGAGCATGCCCGACGGCGAGGATCTCGTCGTGACCCATGGCGATGCCTGCTTGCCGAATATCATGGTGGA
AAATGGCCGCTTTTCTGGATTCATCGACTGTGGCCGGCTGGGTGTGGCGGACCGCTATCAGGACATAGCG
TTGGCTACCCGTGATATTGCTGAAGAGCTTGGCGGCGAATGGGCTGACCGCTTCCTCGTGCTTTACGGTA
TCGCCGCTCCCGATTCGCAGCGCATCGCCTTCTATCGCCTTCTTGACGAGTTCTTCTGAGCGGGACTCTG
GGGTTCGAAATGACCGACCAAGCGACGCCCAACCTGCCATCACGAGATTTCGATTCCACCGCCGCCTTCT
ATGAAAGGTTGGGCTTCGGAATCGTTTTCCGGGACGCCGGCTGGATGATCCTCCAGCGCGGGGATCTCAT
GCTGGAGTTCTTCGCCCACCCTAGGGGGAGGCTAACTGAAACACGGAAGGAGACAATACCGGAAGGAACC
CGCGCTATGACGGCAATAAAAAGACAGAATAAAACGCACGGTGTTGGGTCGTTTGTTCATAAACGCGGGG
TTCGGTCCCAGGGCTGGCACTCTGTCGATACCCCACCGAGACCCCATTGGGGCCAATACGCCCGCGTTTC
TTCCTTTTCCCCACCCCACCCCCCAAGTTCGGGTGAAGGCCCAGGGCTCGCAGCCAACGTCGGGGCGGCA
GGCCCTGCCATAGCCTCAGGTTACTCATATATACTTTAGATTGATTTAAAACTTCATTTTTAATTTAAAA
GGATCTAGGTGAAGATCCTTTTTGATAATCTCATGACCAAAATCCCTTAACGTGAGTTTTCGTTCCACTG
AGCGTCAGACCCCGTAGAAAAGATCAAAGGATCTTCTTGAGATCCTTTTTTTCTGCGCGTAATCTGCTGC
TTGCAAACAAAAAAACCACCGCTACCAGCGGTGGTTTGTTTGCCGGATCAAGAGCTACCAACTCTTTTTC
CGAAGGTAACTGGCTTCAGCAGAGCGCAGATACCAAATACTGTCCTTCTAGTGTAGCCGTAGTTAGGCCA
CCACTTCAAGAACTCTGTAGCACCGCCTACATACCTCGCTCTGCTAATCCTGTTACCAGTGGCTGCTGCC
AGTGGCGATAAGTCGTGTCTTACCGGGTTGGACTCAAGACGATAGTTACCGGATAAGGCGCAGCGGTCGG
GCTGAACGGGGGGTTCGTGCACACAGCCCAGCTTGGAGCGAACGACCTACACCGAACTGAGATACCTACA
GCGTGAGCTATGAGAAAGCGCCACGCTTCCCGAAGGGAGAAAGGCGGACAGGTATCCGGTAAGCGGCAGG
GTCGGAACAGGAGAGCGCACGAGGGAGCTTCCAGGGGGAAACGCCTGGTATCTTTATAGTCCTGTCGGGT
TTCGCCACCTCTGACTTGAGCGTCGATTTTTGTGATGCTCGTCAGGGGGGCGGAGCCTATGGAAAAACGC
CAGCAACGCGGCCTTTTTACGGTTCCTGGCCTTTTGCTGGCCTTTTGCTCACATGTTCTTTCCTGCGTTA
TCCCCTGATTCTGTGGATAACCGTATTACCGCCATGCAT
