Features (pLannotate 1.2.2; 15 found; start..end, strand, type, name):
    114..167     +  misc_feature   MCS (fragment): multiple cloning site
    168..1418    +  CDS            LAMP1: LAMP1_HUMAN - Experimental evidence at protein level: Swiss-Prot protein existence level 1. (Microbial infection) Acts as a receptor for Lassa virus protein. From Homo sapiens (Human).
   1440..2135    +  CDS            mScarlet-I: mScarlet-I is a basic (constitutively fluorescent) red fluorescent protein published in 2016, derived from synthetic construct. It is reported to be a rapidly-maturing monomer with moderate acid sensitivity.
   2155..2238    +  CDS            large T antigen (fragment): large T antigen from SV40 (simian virus 40)
   2261..2382    +  polyA_signal   SV40 poly(A) signal: SV40 polyadenylation signal
   2416..2844    -  rep_origin     f1 ori (sequence partly withheld): f1 bacteriophage origin of replication; arrow indicates direction of (+) strand synthesis
   2871..2975    +  promoter       AmpR promoter: bla
   2977..3334    +  promoter       SV40 promoter: SV40 enhancer and early promoter
   3369..4163    +  CDS            NeoR/KanR: aminoglycoside phosphotransferase from Tn5; aph(3')-II (or nptII); confers resistance to neomycin, kanamycin, and G418 (Geneticin®)
   4184..4336    +  CDS            ble (fragment): BLE_KLEPN - Experimental evidence at protein level: Swiss-Prot protein existence level 1. Binding protein with a strong affinity to the bleomycin family of antibiotics. Binds to CL990; an antimitotic-antibiotic compound. From Klebsiella pneumoniae.
   4395..4442    +  polyA_signal   HSV TK poly(A) signal: herpes simplex virus thymidine kinase polyadenylation signal (Cole and Stacy, 1985)
   4533..4549    -  polyA_signal   bGH poly(A) signal (fragment): bovine growth hormone polyadenylation signal
   4771..5359    +  rep_origin     ori: high-copy-number ColE1/pMB1/pBR322/pUC origin of replication
   5534..5837    +  enhancer       CMV enhancer: human cytomegalovirus immediate early enhancer
   5838..91      +  promoter       CMV promoter (across the origin): human cytomegalovirus (CMV) immediate early promoter
>Addgene plasmid #98827 | Lamp1-mScarlet-I | addgene full sequence | sequence record 430619 | Addgene NGS Result
ACGGGACTTTCCAAAATGTCGTAACAACTCCGCCCCATTGACGCAAATGGGCGGTAGGCGTGTACGGTGG
GAGGTCTATATAAGCAGAGCTGGTTTAGTGAACCGTCAGATCCGCTAGCGCTACCGGACTCAGATCTCGA
GCTCAAGCTTCGAATTCTGCAGTCGACATGGCGGCCCCCGGCAGCGCCCGGCGACCCCTGCTGCTGCTAC
TGCTGTTGCTGCTGCTCGGCCTCATGCATTGTGCGTCAGCAGCAATGTTTATGGTGAAAAATGGCAACGG
GACCGCGTGCATAATGGCCAACTTCTCTGCTGCCTTCTCAGTGAACTACGACACCAAGAGTGGCCCTAAG
AACATGACCTTTGACCTGCCATCAGATGCCACAGTGGTGCTCAACCGCAGCTCCTGTGGAAAAGAGAACA
CTTCTGACCCCAGTCTCGTGATTGCTTTTGGAAGAGGACATACACTCACTCTCAATTTCACGAGAAATGC
AACACGTTACAGCGTCCAGCTCATGAGTTTTGTTTATAACTTGTCAGACACACACCTTTTCCCCAATGCG
AGCTCCAAAGAAATCAAGACTGTGGAATCTATAACTGACATCAGGGCAGATATAGATAAAAAATACAGAT
GTGTTAGTGGCACCCAGGTCCACATGAACAACGTGACCGTAACGCTCCATGATGCCACCATCCAGGCGTA
CCTTTCCAACAGCAGCTTCAGCAGGGGAGAGACACGCTGTGAACAAGACAGGCCTTCCCCAACCACAGCG
CCCCCTGCGCCACCCAGCCCCTCGCCCTCACCCGTGCCCAAGAGCCCCTCTGTGGACAAGTACAACGTGA
GCGGCACCAACGGGACCTGCCTGCTGGCCAGCATGGGGCTGCAGCTGAACCTCACCTATGAGAGGAAGGA
CAACACGACGGTGACAAGGCTTCTCAACATCAACCCCAACAAGACCTCGGCCAGCGGGAGCTGCGGCGCC
CACCTGGTGACTCTGGAGCTGCACAGCGAGGGCACCACCGTCCTGCTCTTCCAGTTCGGGATGAATGCAA
GTTCTAGCCGGTTTTTCCTACAAGGAATCCAGTTGAATACAATTCTTCCTGACGCCAGAGACCCCGCCTT
TAAAGCTGCCAACGGCTCCCTGCGAGCGCTGCAGGCCACAGTCGGCAATTCCTACAAGTGCAACGCGGAG
GAGCACGTCCGTGTCACGAAGGCGTTTTCAGTCAATATATTCAAAGTGTGGGTCCAGGCTTTCAAGGTGG
AAGGTGGCCAGTTTGGCTCTGTGGAGGAGTGTCTGCTGGACGAGAACAGCATGCTGATCCCCATCGCTGT
GGGTGGTGCCCTGGCGGGGCTGGTCCTCATCGTCCTCATCGCCTACCTCGTCGGCAGGAAGAGGAGTCAC
GCAGGCTACCAGACTATCAAGGATCCACCGGTCGCCACCATGGTGAGCAAGGGCGAGGCAGTGATCAAGG
AGTTCATGCGGTTCAAGGTGCACATGGAGGGCTCCATGAACGGCCACGAGTTCGAGATCGAGGGCGAGGG
CGAGGGCCGCCCCTACGAGGGCACCCAGACCGCCAAGCTGAAGGTGACCAAGGGTGGCCCCCTGCCCTTC
TCCTGGGACATCCTGTCCCCTCAGTTCATGTACGGCTCCAGGGCCTTCATCAAGCACCCCGCCGACATCC
CCGACTACTATAAGCAGTCCTTCCCCGAGGGCTTCAAGTGGGAGCGCGTGATGAACTTCGAGGACGGCGG
CGCCGTGACCGTGACCCAGGACACCTCCCTGGAGGACGGCACCCTGATCTACAAGGTGAAGCTCCGCGGC
ACCAACTTCCCTCCTGACGGCCCCGTAATGCAGAAGAAGACAATGGGCTGGGAAGCGTCCACCGAGCGGT
TGTACCCCGAGGACGGCGTGCTGAAGGGCGACATTAAGATGGCCCTGCGCCTGAAGGACGGCGGCCGCTA
CCTGGCGGACTTCAAGACCACCTACAAGGCCAAGAAGCCCGTGCAGATGCCCGGCGCCTACAACGTCGAC
CGCAAGTTGGACATCACCTCCCACAACGAGGACTACACCGTGGTGGAACAGTACGAACGCTCCGAGGGCC
GCCACTCCACCGGCGGCATGGACGAGCTGTACAAGTAAAGCGGCCGCGACTCTAGATCATAATCAGCCAT
ACCACATTTGTAGAGGTTTTACTTGCTTTAAAAAACCTCCCACACCTCCCCCTGAACCTGAAACATAAAA
TGAATGCAATTGTTGTTGTTAACTTGTTTATTGCAGCTTATAATGGTTACAAATAAAGCAATAGCATCAC
AAATTTCACAAATAAAGCATTTTTTTCACTGCATTCTAGTTGTGGTTTGTCCAAACTCATCAATGTATCT
TAAGGCGTAAATTGTAAGCGTTAATATTTTGTTAAAATTCGCGTTAAATTTTTGTTAAATCAGCTCATTT
TTTAACCAATAGGCCGAAATCGGCAAAATCCCTTATAAATCAAAAGAATAGACCGAGATAGGGT
[37 nt withheld, positions 2515-2551]
AAAGAACGTGGACTCCAACGTCAAAGG
[49 nt withheld, positions 2579-2627]
T
[91 nt withheld, positions 2629-2719]
G
[124 nt withheld, positions 2721-2844]
CAGGTGGCACTTTTCGGGGAAATGTGCGCGGAACCCCTATTTGTTTATTTTTCTAAATACATTCAAATAT
GTATCCGCTCATGAGACAATAACCCTGATAAATGCTTCAATAATATTGAAAAAGGAAGAGTCCTGAGGCG
GAAAGAACCAGCTGTGGAATGTGTGTCAGTTAGGGTGTGGAAAGTCCCCAGGCTCCCCAGCAGGCAGAAG
TATGCAAAGCATGCATCTCAATTAGTCAGCAACCAGGTGTGGAAAGTCCCCAGGCTCCCCAGCAGGCAGA
AGTATGCAAAGCATGCATCTCAATTAGTCAGCAACCATAGTCCCGCCCCTAACTCCGCCCATCCCGCCCC
TAACTCCGCCCAGTTCCGCCCATTCTCCGCCCCATGGCTGACTAATTTTTTTTATTTATGCAGAGGCCGA
GGCCGCCTCGGCCTCTGAGCTATTCCAGAAGTAGTGAGGAGGCTTTTTTGGAGGCCTAGGCTTTTGCAAA
GATCGATCAAGAGACAGGATGAGGATCGTTTCGCATGATTGAACAAGATGGATTGCACGCAGGTTCTCCG
GCCGCTTGGGTGGAGAGGCTATTCGGCTATGACTGGGCACAACAGACAATCGGCTGCTCTGATGCCGCCG
TGTTCCGGCTGTCAGCGCAGGGGCGCCCGGTTCTTTTTGTCAAGACCGACCTGTCCGGTGCCCTGAATGA
ACTGCAAGACGAGGCAGCGCGGCTATCGTGGCTGGCCACGACGGGCGTTCCTTGCGCAGCTGTGCTCGAC
GTTGTCACTGAAGCGGGAAGGGACTGGCTGCTATTGGGCGAAGTGCCGGGGCAGGATCTCCTGTCATCTC
ACCTTGCTCCTGCCGAGAAAGTATCCATCATGGCTGATGCAATGCGGCGGCTGCATACGCTTGATCCGGC
TACCTGCCCATTCGACCACCAAGCGAAACATCGCATCGAGCGAGCACGTACTCGGATGGAAGCCGGTCTT
GTCGATCAGGATGATCTGGACGAAGAGCATCAGGGGCTCGCGCCAGCCGAACTGTTCGCCAGGCTCAAGG
CGAGCATGCCCGACGGCGAGGATCTCGTCGTGACCCATGGCGATGCCTGCTTGCCGAATATCATGGTGGA
AAATGGCCGCTTTTCTGGATTCATCGACTGTGGCCGGCTGGGTGTGGCGGACCGCTATCAGGACATAGCG
TTGGCTACCCGTGATATTGCTGAAGAGCTTGGCGGCGAATGGGCTGACCGCTTCCTCGTGCTTTACGGTA
TCGCCGCTCCCGATTCGCAGCGCATCGCCTTCTATCGCCTTCTTGACGAGTTCTTCTGAGCGGGACTCTG
GGGTTCGAAATGACCGACCAAGCGACGCCCAACCTGCCATCACGAGATTTCGATTCCACCGCCGCCTTCT
ATGAAAGGTTGGGCTTCGGAATCGTTTTCCGGGACGCCGGCTGGATGATCCTCCAGCGCGGGGATCTCAT
GCTGGAGTTCTTCGCCCACCCTAGGGGGAGGCTAACTGAAACACGGAAGGAGACAATACCGGAAGGAACC
CGCGCTATGACGGCAATAAAAAGACAGAATAAAACGCACGGTGTTGGGTCGTTTGTTCATAAACGCGGGG
TTCGGTCCCAGGGCTGGCACTCTGTCGATACCCCACCGAGACCCCATTGGGGCCAATACGCCCGCGTTTC
TTCCTTTTCCCCACCCCACCCCCCAAGTTCGGGTGAAGGCCCAGGGCTCGCAGCCAACGTCGGGGCGGCA
GGCCCTGCCATAGCCTCAGGTTACTCATATATACTTTAGATTGATTTAAAACTTCATTTTTAATTTAAAA
GGATCTAGGTGAAGATCCTTTTTGATAATCTCATGACCAAAATCCCTTAACGTGAGTTTTCGTTCCACTG
AGCGTCAGACCCCGTAGAAAAGATCAAAGGATCTTCTTGAGATCCTTTTTTTCTGCGCGTAATCTGCTGC
TTGCAAACAAAAAAACCACCGCTACCAGCGGTGGTTTGTTTGCCGGATCAAGAGCTACCAACTCTTTTTC
CGAAGGTAACTGGCTTCAGCAGAGCGCAGATACCAAATACTGTTCTTCTAGTGTAGCCGTAGTTAGGCCA
CCACTTCAAGAACTCTGTAGCACCGCCTACATACCTCGCTCTGCTAATCCTGTTACCAGTGGCTGCTGCC
AGTGGCGATAAGTCGTGTCTTACCGGGTTGGACTCAAGACGATAGTTACCGGATAAGGCGCAGCGGTCGG
GCTGAACGGGGGGTTCGTGCACACAGCCCAGCTTGGAGCGAACGACCTACACCGAACTGAGATACCTACA
GCGTGAGCTATGAGAAAGCGCCACGCTTCCCGAAGGGAGAAAGGCGGACAGGTATCCGGTAAGCGGCAGG
GTCGGAACAGGAGAGCGCACGAGGGAGCTTCCAGGGGGAAACGCCTGGTATCTTTATAGTCCTGTCGGGT
TTCGCCACCTCTGACTTGAGCGTCGATTTTTGTGATGCTCGTCAGGGGGGCGGAGCCTATGGAAAAACGC
CAGCAACGCGGCCTTTTTACGGTTCCTGGCCTTTTGCTGGCCTTTTGCTCACATGTTCTTTCCTGCGTTA
TCCCCTGATTCTGTGGATAACCGTATTACCGCCATGCATTAGTTATTAATAGTAATCAATTACGGGGTCA
TTAGTTCATAGCCCATATATGGAGTTCCGCGTTACATAACTTACGGTAAATGGCCCGCCTGGCTGACCGC
CCAACGACCCCCGCCCATTGACGTCAATAATGACGTATGTTCCCATAGTAACGCCAATAGGGACTTTCCA
TTGACGTCAATGGGTGGAGTATTTACGGTAAACTGCCCACTTGGCAGTACATCAAGTGTATCATATGCCA
AGTACGCCCCCTATTGACGTCAATGACGGTAAATGGCCCGCCTGGCATTATGCCCAGTACATGACCTTAT
GGGACTTTCCTACTTGGCAGTACATCTACGTATTAGTCATCGCTATTACCATGGTGATGCGGTTTTGGCA
GTACATCAATGGGCGTGGATAGCGGTTTGACTCACGGGGATTTCCAAGTCTCCACCCCATTGACGTCAAT
GGGAGTTTGTTTTGGCACCAAAATCA
